Addgene plasmid #229533: pcDNA3-p53-G609C
Purpose: Expresses p53 mutant G609C in mamallian cells
Depositing lab: Robin Fåhraeus. Depositing organization: Umea University. Publication: A cancer-associated TP53 synonymous mutation induces synthesis of the p53 isoform p53/47. Sajwan R, Wang L, Casar-Borota O, Karakostis K, Chen S, Fahraeus R, Gu X, Vadivel Gnanasundram S. Br J Cancer. 2025 Jul 26. doi: 10.1038/s41416-025-03127-w. PubMed 40715694.
Backbone
  Vector backbone: pcDNA3.1
  Vector type: Mammalian Expression
Growth in bacteria
  Bacterial resistance: Ampicillin, 100 μg/mL
  Growth temperature: 37°C
  Growth strain: DH5alpha
  Copy number: High Copy
Gene/Insert
  Gene/Insert name: p53-CDS
  Species: H. sapiens (human)
  Insert size (bp): 1182
  Mutation: c.G609C
  Entrez Gene: TP53 (a.k.a. BCC7, BMFS5, LFS1, P53, TRP53)
  Promoter: CMV
  Cloning method: Other
  Sequencing primers: 5′ CMV; 3′ Sp6
Terms and licenses: Academic/Nonprofit Terms; Industry Terms: Not Available to Industry
How to cite: pcDNA3-p53-G609C was a gift from Robin Fåhraeus (Addgene plasmid # 229533 ; http://n2t.net/addgene:229533 ; RRID:Addgene_229533)
