[The description below was written by a language model from this plasmid's Addgene catalogue record and pLannotate feature annotations shown in this document.]
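Description:
pcDNA3-p53-G609C is a mammalian expression plasmid built on a pcDNA3-type backbone (the record lists pcDNA3.1) that carries the human TP53 coding sequence with the single-nucleotide substitution c.G609C. The sequenced plasmid is about 6.6 kb. It is propagated in E. coli through a high-copy ColE1/pUC-type origin and selected with ampicillin via the β-lactamase gene. An f1 origin is also present, along with small annotated remnants of lac regulatory sequence and a pBR322 bom fragment that belong to the backbone rather than to the payload.

The roughly 1.18 kb p53 open reading frame sits downstream of the human cytomegalovirus immediate-early enhancer and promoter and is terminated by the bovine growth hormone polyadenylation signal, giving strong constitutive transcription in transfected mammalian cells. No epitope tag or reporter is annotated. A T7 promoter lies between the CMV promoter and the insert, which in principle allows in vitro transcription of the sense RNA, and an SP6 promoter flanks the 3′ end in the opposite orientation. The short fragment annotated as an HIV-1 LTR next to the CMV promoter is probably an incidental similarity hit, since nothing else lentiviral is present. A separate cassette, consisting of the SV40 enhancer/early promoter, the neomycin phosphotransferase gene and an SV40 poly(A) signal, permits G418 selection of stably transfected cells.

The stated purpose is to express the G609C p53 mutant in mammalian cells. The associated publication concerns a cancer-associated synonymous TP53 mutation that induces synthesis of the p53/47 isoform. This suggests the construct is used to compare the protein products made from the mutant and wild-type mRNAs, although the record does not explicitly identify G609C as that mutation.
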