Features (pLannotate 1.2.2; 21 found; start..end, strand, type, name):
    247..835     +  rep_origin     ori: high-copy-number ColE1/pMB1/pBR322/pUC origin of replication
   1018..1110    +  CDS            lacI (fragment): lac repressor; lacI; The lac repressor binds to the lac operator to inhibit transcription in E. coli. This inhibition can be relieved by adding lactose or isopropyl-β-D-thiogalactopyranoside (IPTG).
   1123..1144    +  protein_bind   CAP binding site: CAP binding activates transcription in the presence of cAMP. E. coli catabolite activator protein
   1159..1189    +  promoter       lac promoter: promoter for the E. coli lac operon
   1197..1213    +  protein_bind   lac operator: The lac repressor binds to the lac operator to inhibit transcription in E. coli. This inhibition can be relieved by adding lactose or isopropyl-β-D-thiogalactopyranoside (IPTG). lac repressor encoded by lacI
   1286..1407    -  polyA_signal   SV40 poly(A) signal: SV40 polyadenylation signal
   1402..1560    -  CDS            ble (fragment): BLE_KLEPN - Experimental evidence at protein level: Swiss-Prot protein existence level 1. Binding protein with a strong affinity to the bleomycin family of antibiotics. Binds to CL990; an antimitotic-antibiotic compound. From Klebsiella pneumoniae.
   1584..2375    -  CDS            neo: KKA2_KLEPN - Also known as kan, nptII. Experimental evidence at protein level: Swiss-Prot protein existence level 1. Resistance to kanamycin, neomycin, paromomycin, ribostamycin, butirosin and gentamicin B. From Klebsiella pneumoniae.
   2442..2771    -  promoter       SV40 promoter: SV40 enhancer and early promoter
   2785..3213    -  rep_origin     f1 ori (sequence partly withheld): f1 bacteriophage origin of replication; arrow indicates direction of (+) strand synthesis
   3234..3255    -  promoter       SV40 promoter (fragment): SV40 enhancer and early promoter
   3259..3483    -  polyA_signal   bGH poly(A) signal: bovine growth hormone polyadenylation signal
   3509..3527    +  promoter       SP6 promoter: promoter for bacteriophage SP6 RNA polymerase
   3564..4742    -  CDS            TP53 (sequence withheld): P53_HUMAN - Also known as P53. Experimental evidence at protein level: Swiss-Prot protein existence level 1. Acts as a tumor suppressor in many tumor types; induces growth arrest or apoptosis depending on the physiological circumstances and cell type. Involved in cell cycle regulation as a trans-activator that acts to negatively regulate cell division by controlling a set of genes required for this process. One of the activated genes is an inhibitor of cyclin-dependent kinases. Apoptosis induction seems to be mediated either by stimulation of BAX and FAS antigen expression, or by repression of
   4762..4780    -  promoter       T7 promoter: promoter for bacteriophage T7 RNA polymerase
   4796..4829    -  LTR            5' LTR (truncated) (fragment): truncated 5' long terminal repeat (LTR) from HIV-1
   4825..5028    -  promoter       CMV promoter: human cytomegalovirus (CMV) immediate early promoter
   5029..5408    -  enhancer       CMV enhancer: human cytomegalovirus immediate early enhancer
   5563..5615    +  misc_feature   bom (fragment): basis of mobility region from pBR322
   5674..5778    +  promoter       AmpR promoter: bla
   5779..76      +  CDS            AmpR (across the origin): β-lactamase; bla; confers resistance to ampicillin, carbenicillin, and related antibiotics
>Addgene plasmid #229533 | pcDNA3-p53-G609C | addgene full sequence | sequence record 460224 | Addgene NGS Result
GGGGAGTCAGGCAACTATGGATGAACGAAATAGACAGATCGCTGAGATAGGTGCCTCACTGATTAAGCAT
TGGTAACTGTCAGACCAAGTTTACTCATATATACTTTAGATTGATTTAAAACTTCATTTTTAATTTAAAA
GGATCTAGGTGAAGATCCTTTTTGATAATCTCATGACCAAAATCCCTTAACGTGAGTTTTCGTTCCACTG
AGCGTCAGACCCCGTAGAAAAGATCAAAGGATCTTCTTGAGATCCTTTTTTTCTGCGCGTAATCTGCTGC
TTGCAAACAAAAAAACCACCGCTACCAGCGGTGGTTTGTTTGCCGGATCAAGAGCTACCAACTCTTTTTC
CGAAGGTAACTGGCTTCAGCAGAGCGCAGATACCAAATACTGTTCTTCTAGTGTAGCCGTAGTTAGGCCA
CCACTTCAAGAACTCTGTAGCACCGCCTACATACCTCGCTCTGCTAATCCTGTTACCAGTGGCTGCTGCC
AGTGGCGATAAGTCGTGTCTTACCGGGTTGGACTCAAGACGATAGTTACCGGATAAGGCGCAGCGGTCGG
GCTGAACGGGGGGTTCGTGCACACAGCCCAGCTTGGAGCGAACGACCTACACCGAACTGAGATACCTACA
GCGTGAGCTATGAGAAAGCGCCACGCTTCCCGAAGGGAGAAAGGCGGACAGGTATCCGGTAAGCGGCAGG
GTCGGAACAGGAGAGCGCACGAGGGAGCTTCCAGGGGGAAACGCCTGGTATCTTTATAGTCCTGTCGGGT
TTCGCCACCTCTGACTTGAGCGTCGATTTTTGTGATGCTCGTCAGGGGGGCGGAGCCTATGGAAAAACGC
CAGCAACGCGGCCTTTTTACGGTTCCTGGCCTTTTGCTGGCCTTTTGCTCACATGTTCTTTCCTGCGTTA
TCCCCTGATTCTGTGGATAACCGTATTACCGCCTTTGAGTGAGCTGATACCGCTCGCCGCAGCCGAACGA
CCGAGCGCAGCGAGTCAGTGAGCGAGGAAGCGGAAGAGCGCCCAATACGCAAACCGCCTCTCCCCGCGCG
TTGGCCGATTCATTAATGCAGCTGGCACGACAGGTTTCCCGACTGGAAAGCGGGCAGTGAGCGCAACGCA
ATTAATGTGAGTTAGCTCACTCATTAGGCACCCCAGGCTTTACACTTTATGCTTCCGGCTCGTATGTTGT
GTGGAATTGTGAGCGGATAACAATTTCACACAGGAAACAGCTATGACCATGATTACGCCAAGCTCTAGCT
AGAGGTCGACGGTATACAGACATGATAAGATACATTGATGAGTTTGGACAAACCACAACTAGAATGCAGT
GAAAAAAATGCTTTATTTGTGAAATTTGTGATGCTATTGCTTTATTTGTAACCATTATAAGCTGCAATAA
ACAAGTTGGGGTGGGCGAAGAACTCCAGCATGAGATCCCCGCGCTGGAGGATCATCCAGCCGGCGTCCCG
GAAAACGATTCCGAAGCCCAACCTTTCATAGAAGGCGGCGGTGGAATCGAAATCTCGTGATGGCAGGTTG
GGCGTCGCTTGGTCGGTCATTTCGAACCCCAGAGTCCCGCTCAGAAGAACTCGTCAAGAAGGCGATAGAA
GGCGATGCGCTGCGAATCGGGAGCGGCGATACCGTAAAGCACGAGGAAGCGGTCAGCCCATTCGCCGCCA
AGCTCTTCAGCAATATCACGGGTAGCCAACGCTATGTCCTGATAGCGGTCCGCCACACCCAGCCGGCCAC
AGTCGATGAATCCAGAAAAGCGGCCATTTTCCACCATGATATTCGGCAAGCAGGCATCGCCATGGGTCAC
GACGAGATCCTCGCCGTCGGGCATGCGCGCCTTGAGCCTGGCGAACAGTTCGGCTGGCGCGAGCCCCTGA
TGCTCTTCGTCCAGATCATCCTGATCGACAAGACCGGCTTCCATCCGAGTACGTGCTCGCTCGATGCGAT
GTTTCGCTTGGTGGTCGAATGGGCAGGTAGCCGGATCAAGCGTATGCAGCCGCCGCATTGCATCAGCCAT
GATGGATACTTTCTCGGCAGGAGCAAGGTGAGATGACAGGAGATCCTGCCCCGGCACTTCGCCCAATAGC
AGCCAGTCCCTTCCCGCTTCAGTGACAACGTCGAGCACAGCTGCGCAAGGAACGCCCGTCGTGGCCAGCC
ACGATAGCCGCGCTGCCTCGTCCTGCAGTTCATTCAGGGCACCGGACAGGTCGGTCTTGACAAAAAGAAC
CGGGCGCCCCTGCGCTGACAGCCGGAACACGGCGGCATCAGAGCAGCCGATTGTCTGTTGTGCCCAGTCA
TAGCCGAATAGCCTCTCCACCCAAGCGGCCGGAGAACCTGCGTGCAATCCATCTTGTTCAATCATGCGAA
ACGATCCTCATCCTGTCTCTTGATCAGATCCGAAAATGGATATACAAGCTCCCGGGAGCTTTTTGCAAAA
GCCTAGGCCTCCAAAAAAGCCTCCTCACTACTTCTGGAATAGCTCAGAGGCAGAGGCGGCCTCGGCCTCT
GCATAAATAAAAAAAATTAGTCAGCCATGGGGCGGAGAATGGGCGGAACTGGGCGGAGTTAGGGGCGGGA
TGGGCGGAGTTAGGGGCGGGACTATGGTTGCTGACTAATTGAGATGCATGCTTTGCATACTTCTGCCTGC
TGGGGAGCCTGGGGACTTTCCACACCTGGTTGCTGACTAATTGAGATGCATGCTTTGCATACTTCTGCCT
GCTGGGGAGCCTGGGGACTTTCCACACCCTAACTGACACACATTCCACAGAATTAATTCGCGTTAAATTT
TTGTTAAATCAGCTCATTTTTTAACCAATAGGCCGAAATCGGCAAAATCCCTTATAAATCAAAAGAATAG
ACCGAGATAGGGT
[37 nt withheld, positions 2884-2920]
AAAGAACGTGGACTCCAACGTCAAAGG
[49 nt withheld, positions 2948-2996]
T
[91 nt withheld, positions 2998-3088]
G
[124 nt withheld, positions 3090-3213]
GGGGATACCCCCTAGAGCCCCAGCTGGTTCTTTCCGCCTCAGAAGCCATAGAGCCCACCGCATCCCCAGC
ATGCCTGCTATTGTCTTCCCAATCCTCCCCCTTGCTGTCCTGCCCCACCCCACCCCCCAGAATAGAATGA
CACCTACTCAGACAATGCGATGCAATTTCCTCATTTTATTAGGAAAGGACAGTGGGAGTGGCACCTTCCA
GGGTCAAGGAAGGCACGGGGGAGGGGCAAACAACAGATGGCTGGCAACTAGAAGGCACAGTCGAGGCTGA
TCAGCGAGCTCTAGCATTTAGGTGACACTATAGAATAGGGCCCTCTAGATGCATGCTCGAGTTACTATCA
[1179 nt withheld, positions 3564-4742]
GGCAGTAAGCTTGGGTCTCCCTATAGTGAGTCGTATTAATTTCGATAAGCCAGTAAGCAGTGGGTTCTCT
AGTTAGCCAGAGAGCTCTGCTTATATAGACCTCCCACCGTACACGCCTACCGCCCATTTGCGTCAATGGG
GCGGAGTTGTTACGACATTTTGGAAAGTCCCGTTGATTTTGGTGCCAAAACAAACTCCCATTGACGTCAA
TGGGGTGGAGACTTGGAAATCCCCGTGAGTCAAACCGCTATCCACGCCCATTGATGTACTGCCAAAACCG
CATCACCATGGTAATAGCGATGACTAATACGTAGATGTACTGCCAAGTAGGAAAGTCCCATAAGGTCATG
TACTGGGCATAATGCCAGGCGGGCCATTTACCGTCATTGACGTCAATAGGGGGCGTACTTGGCATATGAT
ACACTTGATGTACTGCCAAGTGGGCAGTTTACCGTAAATACTCCACCCATTGACGTCAATGGAAAGTCCC
TATTGGCGTTACTATGGGAACATACGTCATTATTGACGTCAATGGGCGGGGGTCGTTGGGCGGTCAGCCA
GGCGGGCCATTTACCGTAAGTTATGTAACGCGGAACTCCATATATGGGCTATGAACTAATGACCCCGTAA
TTGATTACTATTAATAACTAGTCAATAATCAATGTCAACGCGTATATCTGGCCCGTACATCGCGAAGCAG
CGCAAAACGCCTAACCCTAAGCAGATTCTTCATGCAATTGTCGGTCAAGCCTTGCCTTGTTGTAGCTTAA
ATTTTGCTCGCGCACTACTCAGCGACCTCCAACACACAAGCAGGGAGCAGATACTGGCTTAACTATGCGG
CATCAGAGCAGATTGTACTGAGAGTGCACCATAGGGGATCGGGAGATCTCCCGATCCGTCGACGTCAGGT
GGCACTTTTCGGGGAAATGTGCGCGGAACCCCTATTTGTTTATTTTTCTAAATACATTCAAATATGTATC
CGCTCATGAGACAATAACCCTGATAAATGCTTCAATAATATTGAAAAAGGAAGAGTATGAGTATTCAACA
TTTCCGTGTCGCCCTTATTCCCTTTTTTGCGGCATTTTGCCTTCCTGTTTTTGCTCACCCAGAAACGCTG
GTGAAAGTAAAAGATGCTGAAGATCAGTTGGGTGCACGAGTGGGTTACATCGAACTGGATCTCAACAGCG
GTAAGATCCTTGAGAGTTTTCGCCCCGAAGAACGTTTTCCAATGATGAGCACTTTTAAAGTTCTGCTATG
TGGCGCGGTATTATCCCGTATTGACGCCGGGCAAGAGCAACTCGGTCGCCGCATACACTATTCTCAGAAT
GACTTGGTTGAGTACTCACCAGTCACAGAAAAGCATCTTACGGATGGCATGACAGTAAGAGAATTATGCA
GTGCTGCCATAACCATGAGTGATAACACTGCGGCCAACTTACTTCTGACAACGATCGGAGGACCGAAGGA
GCTAACCGCTTTTTTGCACAACATGGGGGATCATGTAACTCGCCTTGATCGTTGGGAACCGGAGCTGAAT
GAAGCCATACCAAACGACGAGCGTGACACCACGATGCCTGTAGCAATGGCAACAACGTTGCGCAAACTAT
TAACTGGCGAACTACTTACTCTAGCTTCCCGGCAACAATTAATAGACTGGATGGAGGCGGATAAAGTTGC
AGGACCACTTCTGCGCTCGGCCCTTCCGGCTGGCTGGTTTATTGCTGATAAATCTGGAGCCGGTGAGCGT
GGGTCTCGCGGTATCATTGCAGCACTGGGGCCAGATGGTAAGCCCTCCCGTATCGTAGTTATCTACACGA
C
