>Addgene plasmid #229533 | pcDNA3-p53-G609C | depositor partial sequence | sequence record 460491 | pcDNA3-p53-G609C sequence 1182 bps
[1179 nt withheld, positions 1-1179]
TGA
